>Addgene plasmid #247294 | pUBC-SiT-EGFP-MS2 | addgene full sequence | sequence record 493222 | Addgene NGS Result
ATTTATGCAGAGGCCGAGGCCGCCTCGGCCTCTGAGCTATTCCAGAAGTAGTGAGGAGGCTTTTTTGGAG
GCCTAGGCTTTTGCAAAAAGCTCCCCGTGGCACGACAGGTTTCCCGACTGGAAAGCGGGCAGTGAGCGCA
ACGCAATTAATGTGAGTTAGCTCACTCATTAGGCACCCCAGGCTTTACACTTTATGCTTCCGGCTCGTAT
GTTGTGTGGAATTGTGAGCGGATAACAATTTCACACAGGAAACAGCTATGACATGATTACGAATTTCACA
AATAAAGCATTTTTTTCACTGCATTCTAGTTGTGGTTTGTCCAAACTCATCAATGTATCTTATCATGTCT
GGATCAACTGGATAACTCAAGCTAACCAAAATCATCCCAAACTTCCCACCCCATACCCTATTACCACTGC
CAATTACCTGTGGTTTCATTTACTCTAAACCTGTGATTCCTCTGAATTATTTTCATTTTAAAGAAATTGT
ATTTGTTAAATATGTACTACAAACTTAGTAGTTGGAAGGGCTAATTCACTCCCAAAGAAGACAAGATATC
CTTGATCTGTGGATCTACCACACACAAGGCTACTTCCCTGATTAGCAGAACTACACACCAGGGCCAGGGG
TCAGATATCCACTGACCTTTGGATGGTGCTACAAGCTAGTACCAGTTGAGCCAGATAAGGTAGAAGAGGC
CAATAAAGGAGAGAACACCAGCTTGTTACACCCTGTGAGCCTGCATGGGATGGATGACCCGGAGAGAGAA
GTGTTAGAGTGGAGGTTTGACAGCCGCCTAGCATTTCATCACGTGGCCCGAGAGCTGCATCCGGAGTACT
TCAAGAACTGCTGATATCGAGCTTGCTACAAGGGACTTTCCGCTGGGGACTTTCCAGGGAGGCGTGGCCT
GGGCGGGACTGGGGAGTGGCGAGCCCTCAGATCCTGCATATAAGCAGCTGCTTTTTGCCTGTACTGGGTC
TCTCTGGTTAGACCAGATCTGAGCCTGGGAGCTCTCTGGCTAACTAGGGAACCCACTGCTTAAGCCTCAA
TAAAGCTTGCCTTGAGTGCTTCAAGTAGTGTGTGCCCGTCTGTTGTGTGACTCTGGTAACTAGAGATCCC
TCAGACCCTTTTAGTCAGTGTGGAAAATCTCTAGCAGTGGCGCCCGAACAGGGACTTGAAAGCGAAAGGG
AAACCAGAGGAGCTCTCTCGACGCAGGACTCGGCTTGCTGAAGCGCGCACGGCAAGAGGCGAGGGGCGGC
GACTGGTGAGTACGCCAAAAATTTTGACTAGCGGAGGCTAGAAGGAGAGAGATGGGTGCGAGAGCGTCAG
TATTAAGCGGGGGAGAATTAGATCGCGATGGGAAAAAATTCGGTTAAGGCCAGGGGGAAAGAAAAAATAT
AAATTAAAACATATAGTATGGGCAAGCAGGGAGCTAGAACGATTCGCAGTTAATCCTGGCCTGTTAGAAA
CATCAGAAGGCTGTAGACAAATACTGGGACAGCTACAACCATCCCTTCAGACAGGATCAGAAGAACTTAG
ATCATTATATAATACAGTAGCAACCCTCTATTGTGTGCATCAAAGGATAGAGATAAAAGACACCAAGGAA
GCTTTAGACAAGATAGAGGAAGAGCAAAACAAAAGTAAGACCACCGCACAGCAAGCGGCCGGCCGCTGAT
CTTCAGACCTGGAGGAGGAGATATGAGGGACAATTGGAGAAGTGAATTATATAAATATAAAGTAGTAAAA
ATTGAACCATTAGGAGTAGCACCCACCAAGGCAAAGAGAAGAGTGGTGCAGAGAGAAAAAAGAGCAGTGG
GAATAGGAGCTTTGTTCCTTGGGTTCTTGGGAGCAGCAGGAAGCACTATGGGCGCAGCGTCAATGACGCT
GACGGTACAGGCCAGACAATTATTGTCTGGTATAGTGCAGCAGCAGAACAATTTGCTGAGGGCTATTGAG
GCGCAACAGCATCTGTTGCAACTCACAGTCTGGGGCATCAAGCAGCTCCAGGCAAGAATCCTGGCTGTGG
AAAGATACCTAAAGGATCAACAGCTCCTGGGGATTTGGGGTTGCTCTGGAAAACTCATTTGCACCACTGC
TGTGCCTTGGAATGCTAGTTGGAGTAATAAATCTCTGGAACAGATTTGGAATCACACGACCTGGATGGAG
TGGGACAGAGAAATTAACAATTACACAAGCTTAATACACTCCTTAATTGAAGAATCGCAAAACCAGCAAG
AAAAGAATGAACAAGAATTATTGGAATTAGATAAATGGGCAAGTTTGTGGAATTGGTTTAACATAACAAA
TTGGCTGTGGTATATAAAATTATTCATAATGATAGTAGGAGGCTTGGTAGGTTTAAGAATAGTTTTTGCT
GTACTTTCTATAGTGAATAGAGTTAGGCAGGGATATTCACCATTATCGTTTCAGACCCACCTCCCAACCC
CGAGGGGACCCGACAGGCCCGAAGGAATAGAAGAAGAAGGTGGAGAGAGAGACAGAGACAGATCCATTCG
ATTAGTGAACGGATCTCGACGGTATCGCCGAATTCACAAATGGCAGTATTCATCCACAATTTTAAAAGAA
AAGGGGGGATTGGGGGGTACAGTGCAGGGGAAAGAATAGTAGACATAATAGCAACAGACATACAAACTAA
AGAATTACAAAAACAAATTACAAAAATTCAAAATTTTCGGGTTTATTACAGGGACAGCAGAGATCCAGTT
TGGACTAGTGGCCTCCGCGCCGGGTTTTGGCGCCTCCCGCGGGCGCCCCCCTCCTCACGGCGAGCGCTGC
CACGTCAGACGAAGGGCGCAGCGAGCGTCCTGATCCTTCCGCCCGGACGCTCAGGACAGCGGCCCGCTGC
TCATAAGACTCGGCCTTAGAACCCCAGTATCAGCAGAAGGACATTTTAGGACGGGACTTGGGTGACTCTA
GGGCACTGGTTTTCTTTCCAGAGAGCGGAACAGGCGAGGAAAAGTAGTCCCTTCTCGGCGATTCTGCGGA
GGGATCTCCGTGGGGCGGTGAACGCCGATGATTATATAAGGACGCGCCGGGTGTGGCACAGCTAGTTCCG
TCGCAGCCGGGATTTGGGTCGCGGTTCTTGTTTGTGGATCGCTGTGATCGTCACTTGGCGGGAGGTCTAT
ATAAGCAGAGCTGGTTTAGTGAACCGTCAGATCCGCTAGCGCTACCGGACTCAGATCTCGAGCTCGCCAC
CATGATTCACACCAACCTGAAGAAAAAGTTCAGCTGCTGCGTCCTGGTCTTTCTTCTGTTTGCAGTCATC
TGTGTGTGGAAGGAAAAGAAGAAAGGGAGTTACTATGATTCCTTTAAATTGCAAACCAAGGAATTCCTGC
AGTCGACGGTACCGCGGGCCCGGGATCCACCGGTCGCCACCATGGTGAGCAAGGGCGAGGAGCTGTTCAC
CGGGGTGGTGCCCATCCTGGTCGAGCTGGACGGCGACGTAAACGGCCACAAGTTCAGCGTGTCCGGCGAG
GGCGAGGGCGATGCCACCTACGGCAAGCTGACCCTGAAGTTCATCTGCACCACCGGCAAGCTGCCCGTGC
CCTGGCCCACCCTCGTGACCACCCTGACCTACGGCGTGCAGTGCTTCAGCCGCTACCCCGACCACATGAA
GCAGCACGACTTCTTCAAGTCCGCCATGCCCGAAGGCTACGTCCAGGAGCGCACCATCTTCTTCAAGGAC
GACGGCAACTACAAGACCCGCGCCGAGGTGAAGTTCGAGGGCGACACCCTGGTGAACCGCATCGAGCTGA
AGGGCATCGACTTCAAGGAGGACGGCAACATCCTGGGGCACAAGCTGGAGTACAACTACAACAGCCACAA
CGTCTATATCATGGCCGACAAGCAGAAGAACGGCATCAAGGTGAACTTCAAGATCCGCCACAACATCGAG
GACGGCAGCGTGCAGCTCGCCGACCACTACCAGCAGAACACCCCCATCGGCGACGGCCCCGTGCTGCTGC
CCGACAACCACTACCTGAGCACCCAGTCCAAGCTGAGCAAAGACCCCAACGAGAAGCGCGATCACATGGT
CCTGCTGGAGTTCGTGACCGCCGCCGGGATCACTCTCGGCATGGACGAGCTGTACAAGTAAAGCGGCCGC
GACTCTAGATCATAATCAGCCATACCACATTTGTAGAGGTTTTACTTGCTTTAAAAAACCTCCCACACCT
CCCCCTGAACCTGAAACATAAAATGAATGCAATTGTTGTTGTTAACTTGTTTATTGCAGCTTATAATGGT
AACCTACAAACGGGTGGAGGAACACCCCACCCTCCAGACACATTACACAGAAATCCAATCAAACAGAAGC
ACCATCAGGGCTTCTGCTACCAAATTTATCTCAAAAAACTACAACAAGGAATCACCATCAGGGATTCCCT
GTGCAATATACGTCAAACGAGGGCCACGACGGGAGGACGATCACGCCTCCCGAATATCGGCATGTCTGGC
TTTCGAATTCAGTGCGTGGAGCATCAGCCCACGCAGCCAATCAGAGTCGAATACAAGTCGACTTTCGCGA
AGAGCATCAGCCTTCGCGCCATTCTTACACAAACCACACTCTCCCCTACAGGAACAGCATCAGCGTTCCT
GCCCAGTACCCAACTCAAGAAAATTTATGTCCCCATGCAGCATCAGCGCATGGGCCCCAAGAATACATCC
CCAACAAAATCACATCCGAGCACCAACAGGGCTCGGAGTGTTGTTTCTTGTCCAACTGGACAAACCCTCC
ATGGACCATCAGGCCATGGACTCTCACCAACAAGACAAAAACTACTCTTCTCGAAGCAGCATCAGCGCTT
CGAAACACTCGAGCATACATTGTGCCTATTTCTTGGGTGGACGATCACGCCACCCATGCTCTCACGAATT
TCAAAACACGGACAAGGACGAGCACCACCAGGGCTCGTCGTTCCACGTCCAATACGATTACTTACCTTTC
GGGATCACGATCACGGATCCCGCAGCTACATCACTTCCACTCAGGACATTCAAGCATGCACGATCACGGC
ATGCTCCACAAGTCTCAACCACAGAAACTACCAAATGGGTTCAGCACCAGCGAACCCACTCCTACCTCAA
ACCTCTTCCCACAAAACTGGCAAGCAGGATCACCGCTTGCCCATTCCAACATACCAAATCAAAAACAATT
ACTGGTACAGCATCAGCGTACCAGCCCACATCTCTCACTACTATCAAAAACCAAACCGTTCAGCAACAGC
GAACGGTACACACGGAAAAATCAACTGGTTTACAAATACGAAAGACGATCACGCTTTCGTCCAGCGCAAA
CTATTACGAAAAACATCCGACGGGAAGAGCAACAGCCTTCCCGCGGCGGAAAACCTCACAAAAACACGAC
AAACGGATGCACGAACACGGCATCCGCCGACAACCCACAAACTTACAACCAGGCAAACGGTGCAGGATCA
CCGCACCGTACATCAAACACCTCAGATCTCATATCGATAGATCCTAATCAACCTCTGGATTACAAAATTT
GTGAAAGATTGACTGGTATTCTTAACTATGTTGCTCCTTTTACGCTATGTGGATACGCTGCTTTAATGCC
TTTGTATCATGCTATTGCTTCCCGTATGGCTTTCATTTTCTCCTCCTTGTATAAATCCTGGTTGCTGTCT
CTTTATGAGGAGTTGTGGCCCGTTGTCAGGCAACGTGGCGTGGTGTGCACTGTGTTTGCTGACGCAACCC
CCACTGGTTGGGGCATTGCCACCACCTGTCAGCTCCTTTCCGGGACTTTCGCTTTCCCCCTCCCTATTGC
CACGGCGGAACTCATCGCCGCCTGCCTTGCCCGCTGCTGGACAGGGGCTCGGCTGTTGGGCACTGACAAT
TCCGTGGTGTTGTCGGGGAAATCATCGTCCTTTCCTTGGCTGCTCGCCTGTGTTGCCACCTGGATTCTGC
GCGGGACGTCCTTCTGCTACGTCCCTTCGGCCCTCAATCCAGCGGACCTTCCTTCCCGCGGCCTGCTGCC
GGCTCTGCGGCCTCTTCCGCGTCTTCGCCTTCGCCCTCAGACGAGTCGGATCTCCCTTTGGGCCGCCTCC
CCGCCTGAGATCCTTTAAGACCAATGACTTACAAGGCAGCTGTAGATCTTAGCCACTTTTTAAAAGAAAA
GGGGGGACTGGAAGGGCTAATTCACTCCCAACGAAGACAAGATCTGCTTTTTGCTTGTACTGGGTCTCTC
TGGTTAGACCAGATCTGAGCCTGGGAGCTCTCTGGCTAACTAGGGAACCCACTGCTTAAGCCTCAATAAA
GCTTGCCTTGAGTGCTTCAAGTAGTGTGTGCCCGTCTGTTGTGTGACTCTGGTAACTAGAGATCCCTCAG
ACCCTTTTAGTCAGTGTGGAAAATCTCTAGCAGTAGTAGTTCATGTCATCTTATTATTCAGTATTTATAA
CTTGCAAAGAAATGAATATCAGAGAGTGAGAGGCCCGGGTTAATTAAGGAAAGGGCTAGATCATTCTTGA
AGACGAAAGGGCCTCGTGATACGCCTATTTTTATAGGTTAATGTCATGATAATAATGGTTTCTTAGACGT
CAGGTGGCACTTTTCGGGGAAATGTGCGCGGAACCCCTATTTGTTTATTTTTCTAAATACATTCAAATAT
GTATCCGCTCATGAGACAATAACCCTGATAAATGCTTCAATAATATTGAAAAAGGAAGAGTATGAGTATT
CAACATTTCCGTGTCGCCCTTATTCCCTTTTTTGCGGCATTTTGCCTTCCTGTTTTTGCTCACCCAGAAA
CGCTGGTGAAAGTAAAAGATGCTGAAGATCAGTTGGGTGCACGAGTGGGTTACATCGAACTGGATCTCAA
CAGCGGTAAGATCCTTGAGAGTTTTCGCCCCGAAGAACGTTTTCCAATGATGAGCACTTTTAAAGTTCTG
CTATGTGGCGCGGTATTATCCCGTGTTGACGCCGGGCAAGAGCAACTCGGTCGCCGCATACACTATTCTC
AGAATGACTTGGTTGAGTACTCACCAGTCACAGAAAAGCATCTTACGGATGGCATGACAGTAAGAGAATT
ATGCAGTGCTGCCATAACCATGAGTGATAACACTGCGGCCAACTTACTTCTGACAACGATCGGAGGACCG
AAGGAGCTAACCGCTTTTTTGCACAACATGGGGGATCATGTAACTCGCCTTGATCGTTGGGAACCGGAGC
TGAATGAAGCCATACCAAACGACGAGCGTGACACCACGATGCCTGTAGCAATGGCAACAACGTTGCGCAA
ACTATTAACTGGCGAACTACTTACTCTAGCTTCCCGGCAACAATTAATAGACTGGATGGAGGCGGATAAA
GTTGCAGGACCACTTCTGCGCTCGGCCCTTCCGGCTGGCTGGTTTATTGCTGATAAATCTGGAGCCGGTG
AGCGTGGGTCTCGCGGTATCATTGCAGCACTGGGGCCAGATGGTAAGCCCTCCCGTATCGTAGTTATCTA
CACGACGGGGAGTCAGGCAACTATGGATGAACGAAATAGACAGATCGCTGAGATAGGTGCCTCACTGATT
AAGCATTGGTAACTGTCAGACCAAGTTTACTCATATATACTTTAGATTGATTTAAAACTTCATTTTTAAT
TTAAAAGGATCTAGGTGAAGATCCTTTTTGATAATCTCATGACCAAAATCCCTTAACGTGAGTTTTCGTT
CCACTGAGCGTCAGACCCCGTAGAAAAGATCAAAGGATCTTCTTGAGATCCTTTTTTTCTGCGCGTAATC
TGCTGCTTGCAAACAAAAAAACCACCGCTACCAGCGGTGGTTTGTTTGCCGGATCAAGAGCTACCAACTC
TTTTTCCGAAGGTAACTGGCTTCAGCAGAGCGCAGATACCAAATACTGTTCTTCTAGTGTAGCCGTAGTT
AGGCCACCACTTCAAGAACTCTGTAGCACCGCCTACATACCTCGCTCTGCTAATCCTGTTACCAGTGGCT
GCTGCCAGTGGCGATAAGTCGTGTCTTACCGGGTTGGACTCAAGACGATAGTTACCGGATAAGGCGCAGC
GGTCGGGCTGAACGGGGGGTTCGTGCACACAGCCCAGCTTGGAGCGAACGACCTACACCGAACTGAGATA
CCTACAGCGTGAGCTATGAGAAAGCGCCACGCTTCCCGAAGGGAGAAAGGCGGACAGGTATCCGGTAAGC
GGCAGGGTCGGAACAGGAGAGCGCACGAGGGAGCTTCCAGGGGGAAACGCCTGGTATCTTTATAGTCCTG
TCGGGTTTCGCCACCTCTGACTTGAGCGTCGATTTTTGTGATGCTCGTCAGGGGGGCGGAGCCTATGGAA
AAACGCCAGCAACGCGGCCTTTTTACGGTTCCTGGCCTTTTGCTGGCCTTTTGCTCACATGTTCTTTCCT
GCGTTATCCCCTGATTCTGTGGATAACCGTATTACCGCCTTTGAGTGAGCTGATACCGCTCGCCGCAGCC
GAACGACCGAGCGCAGCGAGTCAGTGAGCGAGGAAGCGGAAGAGCGCCCAATACGCAAACCGCCTCTCCC
CGCGCGTTGGCCGATTCATTAATGCAGCAAGCTCATGGCTGACTAATTTTTTTT
Features (pLannotate 1.2.2; 28 found; start..end, strand, type, name):
     98..135     +  CDS            lacI (fragment): lac repressor; lacI; The lac repressor binds to the lac operator to inhibit transcription in E. coli. This inhibition can be relieved by adding lactose or isopropyl-β-D-thiogalactopyranoside (IPTG).
    148..169     +  protein_bind   CAP binding site: CAP binding activates transcription in the presence of cAMP. E. coli catabolite activator protein
    184..214     +  promoter       lac promoter: promoter for the E. coli lac operon
    222..238     +  protein_bind   lac operator: The lac repressor binds to the lac operator to inhibit transcription in E. coli. This inhibition can be relieved by adding lactose or isopropyl-β-D-thiogalactopyranoside (IPTG). lac repressor encoded by lacI
    272..355     +  polyA_signal   SV40 poly(A) signal (fragment): SV40 polyadenylation signal
    522..851     +  CDS            nef (fragment): NEF_HV1BR - Experimental evidence at protein level: Swiss-Prot protein existence level 1. Extracellular Nef protein targets CD4(+) T-lymphocytes for apoptosis by interacting with CXCR4 surface receptors (PubMed:14990729). From Human immunodeficiency virus type 1 group M subtype B (isolate BRU/LAI) (HIV-1).
    899..1156    +  LTR            5' LTR (truncated): truncated 5' long terminal repeat (LTR) from HIV-1
   1203..1328    +  misc_feature   HIV-1 Ψ: packaging signal of human immunodeficiency virus type 1
   1312..1650    +  CDS            HIV-1 gag (fragment): gag protein from human immunodeficiency virus 1; gag
   1825..2058    +  misc_feature   RRE: The Rev response element (RRE) of HIV-1 allows for Rev-dependent mRNA export from the nucleus to the cytoplasm.
   2435..2535    +  CDS            Rev (fragment): human immunodeficiency virus 1 (HIV-1) Rev protein; rev; enhances nuclear export of unspliced and incompletely spliced viral mRNAs
   2580..2697    +  misc_feature   cPPT/CTS: central polypurine tract and central termination sequence of HIV-1
   2740..3138    +  promoter       UbC promoter: human ubiquitin C promoter
   3140..3162    +  promoter       minimal CMV promoter (fragment): human cytomegalovirus (CMV) immediate early promoter
   3185..3215    +  misc_feature   MCS (fragment): multiple cloning site
   3222..3356    +  CDS            ST6GAL1 (fragment): SIAT1_HUMAN - Also known as SIAT1. Experimental evidence at protein level: Swiss-Prot protein existence level 1. Transfers sialic acid from CMP-sialic acid to galactose- containing acceptor substrates. From Homo sapiens (Human).
   3357..3388    +  misc_feature   MCS (fragment): multiple cloning site
   3402..4121    +  CDS            mEGFP: enhanced GFP with monomerizing A206K mutation (Zacharias et al., 2002) mammalian codon-optimized
   4138..4221    +  CDS            large T antigen (fragment): large T antigen from SV40 (simian virus 40)
   4244..4270    +  polyA_signal   SV40 poly(A) signal (fragment): SV40 polyadenylation signal
   5506..6094    +  misc_feature   WPRE: woodchuck hepatitis virus posttranscriptional regulatory element
   6102..6167    +  CDS            nef (fragment): NEF_HV1Z2 - Experimental evidence at protein level: Swiss-Prot protein existence level 1. Extracellular Nef protein targets CD4(+) T-lymphocytes for apoptosis by interacting with CXCR4 surface receptors. From Human immunodeficiency virus type 1 group M subtype D (isolate Z2/CDC-Z34) (HIV-1).
   6169..6402    +  LTR            3' LTR (ΔU3): self-inactivating 3' long terminal repeat (LTR) from HIV-1
   6607..6711    +  promoter       AmpR promoter: bla
   6712..7572    +  CDS            AmpR: β-lactamase; bla; confers resistance to ampicillin, carbenicillin, and related antibiotics
   7743..8331    +  rep_origin     ori: high-copy-number ColE1/pMB1/pBR322/pUC origin of replication
   8514..8568    +  CDS            lacI (fragment): lac repressor; lacI; The lac repressor binds to the lac operator to inhibit transcription in E. coli. This inhibition can be relieved by adding lactose or isopropyl-β-D-thiogalactopyranoside (IPTG).
   8574..73      +  rep_origin     SV40 ori (fragment) (across the origin): SV40 origin of replication
