[The description below was written by a language model from this plasmid's Addgene catalogue record and pLannotate feature annotations shown in this document.]
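Description:
pUBC-SiT-EGFP-MS2 is an HIV-1-based lentiviral transfer plasmid that also serves as a mammalian expression vector, built on the pUBC backbone. It is propagated in E. coli through a high-copy ColE1/pUC-type origin and selected with ampicillin via the β-lactamase gene. The record specifies a recombination-deficient "stable" strain, as is usual for plasmids carrying LTRs and repeats. The viral portion has a truncated 5' LTR, the Ψ packaging signal with an adjoining gag fragment, the RRE for Rev-dependent nuclear export, the cPPT/CTS element, a WPRE, and a self-inactivating ΔU3 3' LTR. Packaging functions and envelope would therefore have to be supplied in trans.

The payload is driven by the human ubiquitin C promoter and encodes the first 45 amino acids of human sialyltransferase (annotated as an ST6GAL1 fragment). This is a type II membrane segment of a Golgi enzyme, and it is fused at its C terminus to EGFP. The annotation identifies the fluorescent protein as the monomeric A206K variant, mEGFP. According to the catalogue entry, the transcript also carries MS2 sequences, which normally form stem-loops bound by fluorescent MS2 coat protein so that single mRNAs can be visualised. The feature table does not annotate these. An unannotated stretch of roughly 1.2 kb lies between the short SV40-derived fragments after mEGFP and the WPRE. It is a plausible location for the MS2 array, and this placement fits the stated 3,355 bp insert size, but the record does not confirm it.

The construct is intended as a secretome mRNA reporter. The mRNA can be tracked through MS2 while its membrane-targeted, Golgi-directed protein product is followed by green fluorescence, allowing study of where secretory and membrane protein mRNAs are localised and translated.
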