Addgene plasmid #247294: pUBC-SiT-EGFP-MS2
Purpose: Expresses a secretome mRNA reporter: MS2 mRNA encoding 45aa of the Type II membrane protein, sialyltransferase (a Golgi enzyme), fused with EGFP.
Depositing lab: Jennifer Lippincott-Schwartz. Depositing organization: HHMI, Janelia Research Campus. Publication: Secretome translation shaped by lysosomes and lunapark-marked ER junctions. Choi H, Liao YC, Yoon YJ, Grimm J, Wang N, Lavis LD, Singer RH, Lippincott-Schwartz J. Nature. 2025 Nov 5. doi: 10.1038/s41586-025-09718-0. PubMed 41193816.
Backbone
  Vector backbone: pUBC
  Vector type: Mammalian Expression, Lentiviral
Growth in bacteria
  Bacterial resistance: Ampicillin, 100 μg/mL
  Growth temperature: 30°C
  Growth strain: NEB Stable
  Copy number: Unknown
Gene/Insert
  Gene/Insert name: SiT-EGFP
  Species: H. sapiens (human)
  Insert size (bp): 3355
  Promoter: UbC
  Tag / fusion protein: EGFP (C terminal on insert)
  Cloning method: Unknown
  Sequencing primers: 5′ na
Terms and licenses: Academic/Nonprofit Terms; Industry Terms: Not Available to Industry
How to cite: pUBC-SiT-EGFP-MS2 was a gift from Jennifer Lippincott-Schwartz (Addgene plasmid # 247294 ; http://n2t.net/addgene:247294 ; RRID:Addgene_247294)
